Addgene plasmid #130901: pCMV-Sport6-CD63-pHluorin
Purpose: Expression of CD63-pHluorin for visualization of multivesicular body-plasma membrane fusion.
Depositing lab: DM Pegtel. Depositing organization: Vrije Universiteit Medisch Centrum (inactive). Publication: Quantifying exosome secretion from single cells reveals a modulatory role for GPCR signaling. Verweij FJ, Bebelman MP, Jimenez CR, Garcia-Vallejo JJ, Janssen H, Neefjes J, Knol JC, de Goeij-de Haas R, Piersma SR, Baglio SR, Verhage M, Middeldorp JM, Zomer A, van Rheenen J, Coppolino MG, Hurbain I, Raposo G, Smit MJ, Toonen RFG, van Niel G, Pegtel DM. J Cell Biol. 2018 Mar 5;217(3):1129-1142. doi: 10.1083/jcb.201703206. Epub 2018 Jan 16. PubMed 29339438.
Backbone
  Vector backbone: pCMV-Sport6
  Backbone manufacturer: Invitrogen
  Backbone size w/o insert (bp): 4360
  Total vector size (bp): 5833
  Vector type: Mammalian Expression
Growth in bacteria
  Bacterial resistance: Ampicillin, 100 μg/mL
  Growth temperature: 37°C
  Growth strain: DH5alpha
  Copy number: High Copy
Gene/Insert
  Gene/Insert name: CD63-pHluorin
  Species: H. sapiens (human); Aequorea victoria
  Insert size (bp): 1473
  Mutation: pHluorin inserted between Gln-36 and Leu-37 in extracellular loop 1
  Entrez Gene: CD63 (a.k.a. AD1, HOP-26, ME491, MLA1, OMA81H, Pltgp40, TSPAN30)
  Promoter: CMV
  Tag / fusion protein: pHluorin
  Cloning method: Restriction Enzyme; 5′ cloning site EcoRI (not destroyed); 3′ cloning site XbaI (not destroyed)
  Sequencing primers: 5′ GAGCGGATAACAATTTCACACAGG; 3′ AATACGACTCACTATAG
Terms and licenses: Academic/Nonprofit Terms; Industry Terms: Not Available to Industry
How to cite: pCMV-Sport6-CD63-pHluorin was a gift from DM Pegtel (Addgene plasmid # 130901 ; http://n2t.net/addgene:130901 ; RRID:Addgene_130901)
