[The description below was written by a language model from this plasmid's Addgene catalogue record and pLannotate feature annotations shown in this document.]
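Description:
pCMV-Sport6-CD63-pHluorin is a mammalian expression plasmid built on the Invitrogen pCMV-Sport6 backbone. It is propagated in E. coli as a high-copy plasmid through a ColE1/pUC-type origin and selected with ampicillin via the β-lactamase gene. The payload is human CD63, a tetraspanin enriched in the intraluminal vesicles of multivesicular bodies and in exosomes. Its coding sequence is interrupted by the pH-sensitive GFP variant pHluorin (annotated as superecliptic pHluorin), inserted between Gln-36 and Leu-37 in the first extracellular loop. The feature table reflects this design, showing a short and a long CD63 fragment flanking the pHluorin coding sequence. The fusion was cloned between EcoRI and XbaI sites. It lies downstream of the CMV immediate-early enhancer and promoter and upstream of SV40-derived intron fragments and an SV40 polyadenylation signal. Backbone elements include SP6 and T7 promoters and Gateway attB1/attB2 sites flanking the insert, a single loxP site, and small lacI and lacZα remnants.

Because the tag sits in an extracellular loop, it faces the acidic lumen of late endosomes, where pHluorin is minimally fluorescent. When a multivesicular body fuses with the plasma membrane, the tag is exposed to neutral extracellular pH and brightens abruptly. Individual fusion events can therefore be seen by live-cell imaging, and the construct serves as a reporter of exosome secretion from single cells. The catalogue lists a total size of 5,833 bp, whereas the annotated sequencing record is 5,116 nt; the record does not explain this discrepancy.
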