Features (pLannotate 1.2.2; 20 found; start..end, strand, type, name):
    371..424     +  CDS            lacI (fragment): lac repressor; lacI; The lac repressor binds to the lac operator to inhibit transcription in E. coli. This inhibition can be relieved by adding lactose or isopropyl-β-D-thiogalactopyranoside (IPTG).
    429..563     -  polyA_signal   SV40 poly(A) signal: SV40 polyadenylation signal
    586..723     -  CDS            large T antigen (fragment): large T antigen from SV40 (simian virus 40)
    723..748     -  intron         small t intron (fragment): SV40 (simian virus 40) small t antigen intron
    822..936     -  intron         large T intron (fragment): SV40 (simian virus 40) large T antigen intron
    948..985     -  CDS            lacZα (fragment): LacZα fragment of β-galactosidase; lacZ fragment
    995..1013    +  promoter       T7 promoter: promoter for bacteriophage T7 RNA polymerase
   1015..1039    +  protein_bind   attB2: mutant version of attB; recombination site for the Gateway® BP reaction BP Clonase™
   1077..1685    -  CDS            CD63 (fragment): human CD63 tetraspanin enriched in intraluminal vesicles of late endosomes (multivesicular bodies) and in exosomes
   1710..2420    -  CDS            superecliptic pHluorin: pH-sensitive mutant of green fluorescent protein (Ng et al., 2002) excited strongly by blue light at neutral pH but minimally fluorescent at acidic pH
   2442..2549    -  CDS            CD63 (fragment): human CD63 tetraspanin enriched in intraluminal vesicles of late endosomes (multivesicular bodies) and in exosomes
   2569..2593    -  protein_bind   attB1: mutant version of attB; recombination site for the Gateway® BP reaction BP Clonase™
   2594..2612    -  promoter       SP6 promoter: promoter for bacteriophage SP6 RNA polymerase
   2765..2968    -  promoter       CMV promoter: human cytomegalovirus (CMV) immediate early promoter
   2969..3272    -  enhancer       CMV enhancer: human cytomegalovirus immediate early enhancer
   3382..3438    +  promoter       AmpR promoter (fragment): bla
   3591..3642    +  promoter       AmpR promoter (fragment): bla
   3643..4503    +  CDS            AmpR: β-lactamase; bla; confers resistance to ampicillin, carbenicillin, and related antibiotics
   4605..4638    -  protein_bind   loxP: Cre-mediated recombination occurs in the 8-bp core sequence (GCATACAT). Cre recombinase
   4716..188     +  rep_origin     ori (across the origin): high-copy-number ColE1/pMB1/pBR322/pUC origin of replication
>Addgene plasmid #130901 | pCMV-Sport6-CD63-pHluorin | addgene full sequence | sequence record 350793 | Addgene NGS Result
GCGCCACGCTTCCCGAAGGGAGAAAGGCGGACAGGTATCCGGTAAGCGGCAGGGTCGGAACAGGAGAGCG
CACGAGGGAGCTTCCAGGGGGAAACGCCTGGTATCTTTATAGTCCTGTCGGGTTTCGCCACCTCTGACTT
GAGCGTCGATTTTTGTGATGCTCGTCAGGGGGGCGGAGCCTATGGAAAAACGCCAGCAACGCGGCCTTTT
TACGGTTCCTGGCCTTTTGCTGGCCTTTTGCTCACATGTTCTTTCCTGCGTTATCCCCTGATTCTGTGGA
TAACCGTATTACCGCCTTTGAGTGAGCTGATACCGCTCGCCGCAGCCGAACGACCGAGCGCAGCGAGTCA
GTGAGCGAGGAAGCGGAAGAGCGCCCAATACGCAAACCGCCTCTCCCCGCGCGTTGGCCGATTCATTAAT
GCAGGATCGATCCAGACATGATAAGATACATTGATGAGTTTGGACAAACCACAACTAGAATGCAGTGAAA
AAAATGCTTTATTTGTGAAATTTGTGATGCTATTGCTTTATTTGTAACCATTATAAGCTGCAATAAACAA
GTTAACAACAACAATTGCATTCATTTTATGTTTCAGGTTCAGGGGGAGGTGTGGGAGGTTTTTTAAAGCA
AGTAAAACCTCTACAAATGTGGTATGGCTGATTATGATCATGAACAGACTGTGAGGACTGAGGGGCCTGA
AATGAGCCTTGGGACTGTGAATCTAAAATACACAAACAATTAGAATCACTAGCTCCTGTGTATAATATTT
TCATAAATCATACTCAGTAAGCAAAACTCTCAAGCAGCAAGCATATGCAGCTAGTTTAACACATTATACA
CTTAAAAATTTTATATTTACCTTAGAGCTTTAAATCTCTGTAGGTAGTTTGTCCAATTATGTCACACCAC
AGAAGTAAGGTTCCTTCACAAAGATCCCAAGCTAGCAGTTTTCCCAGTCACGACGTTGTAAAACGACGGC
CAGTGCCTAGCTTATAATACGACTCACTATAGGGACCACTTTGTACAAGAAAGCTGGGTACGCGTAAGCT
TGGGCCCCTCGAGGGATACTCTAGACCTACATCACCTCGTAGCCACTTCTGATACTCTTCACGAGGCAGC
AGGCAAAGACAATTCCCAAAACCTCGACAAAAGCAATTCCAAGGGCTGCTGCAGCTACCACCAGCACATT
TTTCCTCAGCCAGCCCCCAATCTTCTCCACACAGCCCTCCTTATGGATCGCCTTCTCGTTGAAATTAATC
CCACAGCCCACAGTAACATTAATGCAGCAGGAGTCGGGGACTCGGTTCTTCGACATGGAAGGGATTTTCT
CCCAATCTGTGTAGTTAGCAGCCCCACAGCACTTAAAATCTGCCTGCATCCTGTCCAGGATCGAAGCAGT
GTGGTTGTTTTTCGGGTAATTCTCCATCTGCTGCCGGAAGTTGTTATTAAACTCTGACATCACCTTATCT
CTAAACACATAGCCAGCAATGGCTGCGGCCACCTCCACCAACATGATAAGAGACAGAAAGATGGCAAACG
TGATCATAAGACAATAGTTCTCCTTGCAGGCCCCGCAGCAGCCCACAAAAGCCACCAGGAAGAGGAAGAC
ACCCACTGCGATGATGACCACTGGCAACAGAGAGCCAGGGGTAGCCCCCTGGATTATGGTCTGACTCAGG
ACAAGAGATCTGATTCGAGCTCCACCGGTTTTGTATAGTTCATCCATGCCATGTGTAATCCCAGCAGCTG
TTACAAACTCAAGAAGGACCATGTGGTCTCTCTTTTCGTTGGGATCTTTCGAAAGAGTAGAAGTTGTAAA
CAGGTAATGGTTGTCTGGTAAAAGGACGGGCCCATCGCCAATTGGAGTATTTTGTTGATAATGGTCTGCT
AGTTGAACGCCTCCATCTTCAATGTTGTGTCTAATTTTGAAGTTAGCTTTGATTCCATTCTTTTGTTTGT
CTGCCATGATGTACACCTGGTGATCGTTATAGTTGTATTCCAATTTGTGTCCAAGAATGTTTCCATCTTC
TTTAAAATCAATACCTTTTAACTCGATTCTATTAACAAGGGTATCACCTTCAAACTTGACTTCAGCACGT
GTCTTGTAGTTCCCGTCATCTTTGAAAAATATAGTTCTTTCCTGTACATAACCTTCGGGCATGGCACTCT
TGAAAAAGTCATGCCGTTTCATATGATCTGGGTATCTTGAAAAGCATTGAACACCATAAGTTAAAGTAGT
GACAAGTGTTGGCCAAGGAACAGGTAGTTTTCCAGTAGTGCAAATAAATTTAAGGGTAAGTTTTCCGTAT
GTTGCATCACCTTCACCCTCTCCACTGACAGAAAATTTGTGCCCATTAACATCACCATCTAATTCAACAA
GAATTGGGACAACTCCAGTGAAAAGTTCTTCTCCTTTACTTCCCATGGTGGCTAGAGATCTCTGTGCCCC
GACACCCACGGCAATCAGTCCCACTGCACAGGCGCAAAAGGCCAGCAGGAGGACGTAGAGCAAGAACTTC
ACACATTTCATTCCTCCTTCCACCGCCATGGAATTCCGGACCGGTACCAGCCTGCTTTTTTGTACAAACT
TGTTCTATAGTGTCACCTAAATAGGCCTAATGGTCATAGCTGTTTCCTGTGTGAAATTGTTATCCGTCCC
GCGGCCTAGGCTAGAGTCCGGAGGCTGGATCGGTCCCGGTGTCTTCTATGGAGGTCAAAACAGCGTGGAT
GGCGTCTCCAGGCGATCTGACGGTTCACTAAACGAGCTCTGCTTATATAGACCTCCCACCGTACACGCCT
ACCGCCCATTTGCGTCAATGGGGCGGAGTTGTTACGACATTTTGGAAAGTCCCGTTGATTTTGGTGCCAA
AACAAACTCCCATTGACGTCAATGGGGTGGAGACTTGGAAATCCCCGTGAGTCAAACCGCTATCCACGCC
CATTGATGTACTGCCAAAACCGCATCACCATGGTAATAGCGATGACTAATACGTAGATGTACTGCCAAGT
AGGAAAGTCCCATAAGGTCATGTACTGGGCATAATGCCAGGCGGGCCATTTACCGTCATTGACGTCAATA
GGGGGCGTACTTGGCATATGATACACTTGATGTACTGCCAAGTGGGCAGTTTACCGTAAATACTCCACCC
ATTGACGTCAATGGAAAGTCCCTATTGGCGTTACTATGGGAACATACGTCATTATTGACGTCAATGGGCG
GGGGTCGTTGGGCGGTCAGCCAGGCGGGCCATTTACCGTAAGTTATGTAACGACATGCATCTAATGCGTG
AAAGGGCCTCGTAATACGCCTATTTTTATAGGTTAATGTCATGATAATAATGGTTTCTTAGACGTCAGGT
GGCACTTTTCGGGGAAATGTGCGCGGAACCCCTATTTGTTTATTTTTCTAAATACATTCAAATATGTATC
CGCTCATGCCAGGTCTTGGACTGGTGAGAACGGCTTGCTCGGCAGCTTCGATGTGTGCTGGAGGGAGAAT
AAAGGTCTAAGATGTGCGATAGAGGGAAGTCGCATTGAATTATGTGCTGTGTAGGGATCGCTGGTATCAA
ATATGTGTGCCCACCCCTGGCATGAGACAATAACCCTGATAAATGCTTCAATAATATTGAAAAAGGAAGA
GTATGAGTATTCAACATTTCCGTGTCGCCCTTATTCCCTTTTTTGCGGCATTTTGCCTTCCTGTTTTTGC
TCACCCAGAAACGCTGGTGAAAGTAAAAGATGCTGAAGATCAGTTGGGTGCACGAGTGGGTTACATCGAA
CTGGATCTCAACAGCGGTAAGATCCTTGAGAGTTTTCGCCCCGAAGAACGTTTTCCAATGATGAGCACTT
TTAAAGTTCTGCTATGTGGCGCGGTATTATCCCGTATTGACGCCGGACAAGAGCAACTCGGTCGCCGCAT
ACACTATTCTCAGAATGACTTGGTTGAGTACTCACCAGTCACAGAAAAGCATCTTACGGATGGCATGACA
GTAAGAGAATTATGCAGTGCTGCCATAACCATGAGTGATAACACTGCGGCCAACTTACTTCTGACAACGA
TCGGAGGACCGAAGGAGCTAACCGCTTTTTTGCACAACATGGGGGATCATGTAACTCGCCTTGATCGTTG
GGAACCGGAGCTGAATGAAGCCATACCAAACGACGAGCGTGACACCACGATGCCTGTAGCAATGGCAACA
ACGTTGCGCAAACTATTAACTGGCGAACTACTTACTCTAGCTTCCCGGCAACAATTAATAGACTGGATGG
AGGCGGATAAAGTTGCAGGACCACTTCTGCGCTCGGCCCTTCCGGCTGGCTGGTTTATTGCTGATAAATC
TGGAGCCGGTGAGCGTGGGTCTCGCGGTATCATTGCAGCACTGGGGCCAGATGGTAAGCCCTCCCGTATC
GTAGTTATCTACACGACGGGGAGTCAGGCAACTATGGATGAACGAAATAGACAGATCGCTGAGATAGGTG
CCTCACTGATTAAGCATTGGTAACTGTCAGACCAAGTTTACTCATATATACTTTAGATTGATTTAAAACT
TCATTTTTAATTTAAAAGGATCTAGGTGAAGATCCTTTTTGATAATCTCATGCCATAACTTCGTATAATG
TATGCTATACGAAGTTATGGCATGACCAAAATCCCTTAACGTGAGTTTTCGTTCCACTGAGCGTCAGACC
CCGTAGAAAAGATCAAAGGATCTTCTTGAGATCCTTTTTTTCTGCGCGTAATCTGCTGCTTGCAAACAAA
AAAACCACCGCTACCAGCGGTGGTTTGTTTGCCGGATCAAGAGCTACCAACTCTTTTTCCGAAGGTAACT
GGCTTCAGCAGAGCGCAGATACCAAATACTGTTCTTCTAGTGTAGCCGTAGTTAGGCCACCACTTCAAGA
ACTCTGTAGCACCGCCTACATACCTCGCTCTGCTAATCCTGTTACCAGTGGCTGCTGCCAGTGGCGATAA
GTCGTGTCTTACCGGGTTGGACTCAAGACGATAGTTACCGGATAAGGCGCAGCGGTCGGGCTGAACGGGG
GGTTCGTGCACACAGCCCAGCTTGGAGCGAACGACCTACACCGAACTGAGATACCTACAGCGTGAGCTAT
GAGAAA
