>Addgene plasmid #130901 | pCMV-Sport6-CD63-pHluorin | depositor partial sequence | sequence record 250811 | insert CD63-pHluorin
ATGGCGGTGGAAGGAGGAATGAAATGTGTGAAGTTCTTGCTCTACGTCCTCCTGCTGGCCTTTTGCGCCT
GTGCAGTGGGACTGATTGCCGTGGGTGTCGGGGCACAGAGATCTCTAGCCACCATGGGAAGTAAAGGAGA
AGAACTTTTCACTGGAGTTGTCCCAATTCTTGTTGAATTAGATGGTGATGTTAATGGGCACAAATTTTCT
GTCAGTGGAGAGGGTGAAGGTGATGCAACATACGGAAAACTTACCCTTAAATTTATTTGCACTACTGGAA
AACTACCTGTTCCTTGGCCAACACTTGTCACTACTTTAACTTATGGTGTTCAATGCTTTTCAAGATACCC
AGATCATATGAAACGGCATGACTTTTTCAAGAGTGCCATGCCCGAAGGTTATGTACAGGAAAGAACTATA
TTTTTCAAAGATGACGGGAACTACAAGACACGTGCTGAAGTCAAGTTTGAAGGTGATACCCTTGTTAATA
GAATCGAGTTAAAAGGTATTGATTTTAAAGAAGATGGAAACATTCTTGGACACAAATTGGAATACAACTA
TAACGATCACCAGGTGTACATCATGGCAGACAAACAAAAGAATGGAATCAAAGCTAACTTCAAAATTAGA
CACAACATTGAAGATGGAGGCGTTCAACTAGCAGACCATTATCAACAAAATACTCCAATTGGCGATGGGC
CCGTCCTTTTACCAGACAACCATTACCTGTTTACAACTTCTACTCTTTCGAAAGATCCCAACGAAAAGAG
AGACCACATGGTCCTTCTTGAGTTTGTAACAGCTGCTGGGATTACACATGGCATGGATGAACTATACAAA
ACCGGTGGAGCTCGAATCAGATCTCTTGTCCTGAGTCAGACCATAATCCAGGGGGCTACCCCTGGCTCTC
TGTTGCCAGTGGTCATCATCGCAGTGGGTGTCTTCCTCTTCCTGGTGGCTTTTGTGGGCTGCTGCGGGGC
CTGCAAGGAGAACTATTGTCTTATGATCACGTTTGCCATCTTTCTGTCTCTTATCATGTTGGTGGAGGTG
GCCGCAGCCATTGCTGGCTATGTGTTTAGAGATAAGGTGATGTCAGAGTTTAATAACAACTTCCGGCAGC
AGATGGAGAATTACCCGAAAAACAACCACACTGCTTCGATCCTGGACAGGATGCAGGCAGATTTTAAGTG
CTGTGGGGCTGCTAACTACACAGATTGGGAGAAAATCCCTTCCATGTCGAAGAACCGAGTCCCCGACTCC
TGCTGCATTAATGTTACTGTGGGCTGTGGGATTAATTTCAACGAGAAGGCGATCCATAAGGAGGGCTGTG
TGGAGAAGATTGGGGGCTGGCTGAGGAAAAATGTGCTGGTGGTAGCTGCAGCAGCCCTTGGAATTGCTTT
TGTCGAGGTTTTGGGAATTGTCTTTGCCTGCTGCCTCGTGAAGAGTATCAGAAGTGGCTACGAGGTGATG
TAG
